>Addgene plasmid #161386 | pDONR221-SLC6A9_STOP | addgene full sequence | sequence record 353917 | Addgene NGS Result
CAAATAATGATTTTATTTTGACTGATAGTGACCTGTTCGTTGCAACACATTGATGAGCAATGCTTTTTTA
TAATGCCAACTTTGTACAAAAAAGCAGGCTCCACCATGAGCGGAGGCGACACCAGGGCAGCAATCGCACG
GCCCAGAATGGCCGCCGCCCACGGCCCTGTGGCCCCAAGCTCCCCCGAGCAGGTGACACTGCTGCCAGTG
CAGAGATCCTTCTTTCTGCCACCTTTCTCTGGAGCAACCCCATCCACATCTCTGGCAGAGTCCGTGCTGA
AGGTCTGGCACGGCGCCTACAACTCTGGCCTGCTGCCTCAGCTGATGGCCCAGCACAGCCTGGCAATGGC
ACAGAACGGAGCAGTGCCATCCGAGGCAACCAAGCGGGATCAGAATCTGAAGAGAGGCAACTGGGGCAAT
CAGATCGAGTTTGTGCTGACATCCGTGGGATACGCAGTGGGACTGGGAAACGTGTGGAGGTTCCCATACC
TGTGCTATCGCAATGGCGGCGGCGCCTTTATGTTCCCCTACTTCATCATGCTGATCTTCTGTGGCATCCC
TCTGTTCTTTATGGAGCTGAGCTTTGGCCAGTTCGCATCCCAGGGATGCCTGGGCGTGTGGAGGATCTCT
CCTATGTTTAAGGGCGTGGGCTACGGCATGATGGTGGTGAGCACCTATATCGGCATCTACTATAACGTGG
TCATCTGTATCGCCTTCTACTATTTCTTTTCTAGCATGACACACGTGCTGCCCTGGGCCTACTGCAACAA
TCCTTGGAATACCCACGACTGTGCCGGCGTGCTGGATGCCTCTAACCTGACAAATGGAAGCAGACCAGCC
GCCCTGCCATCCAACCTGTCTCACCTGCTGAATCACTCCCTGCAGCGGACCAGCCCATCCGAGGAGTACT
GGAGACTGTATGTGCTGAAGCTGTCTGACGATATCGGCAATTTTGGAGAGGTGCGGCTGCCACTGCTGGG
ATGCCTGGGCGTGAGCTGGCTGGTGGTGTTCCTGTGCCTGATCAGAGGCGTGAAGTCCTCTGGCAAGGTG
GTGTACTTTACCGCCACATTCCCTTATGTGGTGCTGACCATCCTGTTTGTGAGGGGAGTGACACTGGAGG
GAGCCTTCGACGGCATCATGTACTATCTGACCCCACAGTGGGACAAGATCCTGGAGGCAAAAGTGTGGGG
CGATGCAGCATCCCAGATCTTTTACTCTCTGGGATGCGCATGGGGAGGACTGATCACAATGGCCAGCTAC
AACAAGTTCCACAACAATTGCTATAGGGATAGCGTGATCATCTCCATCACCAATTGTGCCACAAGCGTGT
ACGCCGGCTTTGTGATCTTCTCCATCCTGGGCTTTATGGCAAACCACCTGGGAGTGGACGTGTCCAGGGT
GGCAGATCACGGACCAGGACTGGCCTTCGTGGCATATCCAGAGGCCCTGACCCTGCTGCCTATCTCTCCA
CTGTGGAGCCTGCTGTTCTTTTTCATGCTGATCCTGCTGGGCCTGGGCACACAGTTCTGTCTGCTGGAGA
CCCTGGTGACAGCCATCGTGGACGAAGTGGGCAATGAGTGGATCCTGCAGAAGAAGACCTACGTGACACT
GGGAGTGGCAGTGGCAGGCTTTCTGCTGGGAATCCCACTGACCTCTCAGGCAGGCATCTACTGGCTGCTG
CTGATGGACAACTATGCCGCCTCTTTCAGCCTGGTGGTCATCTCCTGCATCATGTGCGTGGCCATCATGT
ACATCTATGGCCACAGGAATTATTTTCAGGATATCCAGATGATGCTGGGCTTCCCACCCCCTCTGTTTTT
CCAGATCTGCTGGCGCTTTGTGAGCCCCGCCATCATCTTTTTCATCCTGGTGTTCACCGTGATCCAGTAC
CAGCCTATCACATATAACCACTACCAGTATCCAGGCTGGGCCGTGGCCATCGGCTTTCTGATGGCCCTGA
GCTCCGTGCTGTGCATCCCTCTGTACGCCATGTTCAGGCTGTGCCGCACCGACGGCGATACACTGCTGCA
GAGGCTGAAGAATGCCACCAAGCCTAGCAGGGACTGGGGACCAGCCCTGCTGGAGCACCGGACCGGCAGA
TATGCACCAACAATCGCACCATCCCCAGAGGACGGATTCGAGGTGCAGCCACTGCACCCTGATAAGGCCC
AGATCCCTATCGTGGGCTCTAACGGCTCTAGCAGGCTGCAGGATAGCCGCATCTAAGACCCAGCTTTCTT
GTACAAAGTTGGCATTATAAGAAAGCATTGCTTATCAATTTGTTGCAACGAACAGGTCACTATCAGTCAA
AATAAAATCATTATTTGCCATCCAGCTGATATCCCCTATAGTGAGTCGTATTACATGGTCATAGCTGTTT
CCTGGCAGCTCTGGCCCGTGTCTCAAAATCTCTGATGTTACATTGCACAAGATAAAAATATATCATCATG
AACAATAAAACTGTCTGCTTACATAAACAGTAATACAAGGGGTGTTATGAGCCATATTCAACGGGAAACG
TCGAGGCCGCGATTAAATTCCAACATGGATGCTGATTTATATGGGTATAAATGGGCTCGCGATAATGTCG
GGCAATCAGGTGCGACAATCTATCGCTTGTATGGGAAGCCCGATGCGCCAGAGTTGTTTCTGAAACATGG
CAAAGGTAGCGTTGCCAATGATGTTACAGATGAGATGGTCAGACTAAACTGGCTGACGGAATTTATGCCT
CTTCCGACCATCAAGCATTTTATCCGTACTCCTGATGATGCATGGTTACTCACCACTGCGATCCCCGGAA
AAACAGCATTCCAGGTATTAGAAGAATATCCTGATTCAGGTGAAAATATTGTTGATGCGCTGGCAGTGTT
CCTGCGCCGGTTGCATTCGATTCCTGTTTGTAATTGTCCTTTTAACAGCGATCGCGTATTTCGTCTCGCT
CAGGCGCAATCACGAATGAATAACGGTTTGGTTGATGCGAGTGATTTTGATGACGAGCGTAATGGCTGGC
CTGTTGAACAAGTCTGGAAAGAAATGCATAAACTTTTGCCATTCTCACCGGATTCAGTCGTCACTCATGG
TGATTTCTCACTTGATAACCTTATTTTTGACGAGGGGAAATTAATAGGTTGTATTGATGTTGGACGAGTC
GGAATCGCAGACCGATACCAGGATCTTGCCATCCTATGGAACTGCCTCGGTGAGTTTTCTCCTTCATTAC
AGAAACGGCTTTTTCAAAAATATGGTATTGATAATCCTGATATGAATAAATTGCAGTTTCATTTGATGCT
CGATGAGTTTTTCTAATCAGAATTGGTTAATTGGTTGTAACACTGGCAGAGCATTACGCTGACTTGACGG
GACGGCGCAAGCTCATGACCAAAATCCCTTAACGTGAGTTACGCGTCGTTCCACTGAGCGTCAGACCCCG
TAGAAAAGATCAAAGGATCTTCTTGAGATCCTTTTTTTCTGCGCGTAATCTGCTGCTTGCAAACAAAAAA
ACCACCGCTACCAGCGGTGGTTTGTTTGCCGGATCAAGAGCTACCAACTCTTTTTCCGAAGGTAACTGGC
TTCAGCAGAGCGCAGATACCAAATACTGTTCTTCTAGTGTAGCCGTAGTTAGGCCACCACTTCAAGAACT
CTGTAGCACCGCCTACATACCTCGCTCTGCTAATCCTGTTACCAGTGGCTGCTGCCAGTGGCGATAAGTC
GTGTCTTACCGGGTTGGACTCAAGACGATAGTTACCGGATAAGGCGCAGCGGTCGGGCTGAACGGGGGGT
TCGTGCACACAGCCCAGCTTGGAGCGAACGACCTACACCGAACTGAGATACCTACAGCGTGAGCTATGAG
AAAGCGCCACGCTTCCCGAAGGGAGAAAGGCGGACAGGTATCCGGTAAGCGGCAGGGTCGGAACAGGAGA
GCGCACGAGGGAGCTTCCAGGGGGAAACGCCTGGTATCTTTATAGTCCTGTCGGGTTTCGCCACCTCTGA
CTTGAGCGTCGATTTTTGTGATGCTCGTCAGGGGGGCGGAGCCTATGGAAAAACGCCAGCAACGCGGCCT
TTTTACGGTTCCTGGCCTTTTGCTGGCCTTTTGCTCACATGTTCTTTCCTGCGTTATCCCCTGATTCTGT
GGATAACCGTATTACCGCCTTTGAGTGAGCTGATACCGCTCGCCGCAGCCGAACGACCGAGCGCAGCGAG
TCAGTGAGCGAGGAAGCGGAAGAGCGCCCAATACGCAAACCGCCTCTCCCCGCGCGTTGGCCGATTCATT
AATGCAGCTGGCACGACAGGTTTCCCGACTGGAAAGCGGGCAGTGAGCGCAACGCAATTAATACGCGTAC
CGCTAGCCAGGAAGAGTTTGTAGAAACGCAAAAAGGCCATCCGTCAGGATGGCCTTCTGCTTAGTTTGAT
GCCTGGCAGTTTATGGCGGGCGTCCTGCCCGCCACCCTCCGGGCCGTTGCTTCACAACGTTCAAATCCGC
TCCCGGCGGATTTGTCCTACTCAGGAGAGCGTTCACCGACAAACAACAGATAAAACGAAAGGCCCAGTCT
TCCGACTGAGCCTTTCGTTTTATTTGATGCCTGGCAGTTCCCTACTCTCGCGTTAACGCTAGCATGGATG
TTTTCCCAGTCACGACGTTGTAAAACGACGGCCAGTCTTAAGCTCGGGCCC
Features (pLannotate 1.2.2; 10 found; start..end, strand, type, name):
      1..100     +  protein_bind   attL1: mutant version of attL; recombination site for the Gateway® LR reaction LR Clonase™
    106..2223    +  CDS            SLC6A9: SC6A9_HUMAN - Experimental evidence at protein level: Swiss-Prot protein existence level 1. Terminates the action of glycine by its high affinity sodium- dependent reuptake into presynaptic terminals. May play a role in regulation of glycine levels in NMDA receptor-mediated neurotransmission. From Homo sapiens (Human).
   2228..2327    -  protein_bind   attL2: mutant version of attL; recombination site for the Gateway® LR reaction LR Clonase™
   2345..2363    -  promoter       T7 promoter: promoter for bacteriophage T7 RNA polymerase
   2497..3306    +  CDS            KanR: aminoglycoside phosphotransferase; aph(3')-Ia; confers resistance to kanamycin in bacteria or G418 (Geneticin®) in eukaryotes
   3453..4041    +  rep_origin     ori: high-copy-number ColE1/pMB1/pBR322/pUC origin of replication
   4224..4316    +  CDS            lacI (fragment): lac repressor; lacI; The lac repressor binds to the lac operator to inhibit transcription in E. coli. This inhibition can be relieved by adding lactose or isopropyl-β-D-thiogalactopyranoside (IPTG).
   4371..4398    -  terminator     rrnB T2 terminator: transcription terminator T2 from the E. coli rrnB gene
   4530..4573    +  terminator     rrnB T1 terminator: Escherichia coli rrnB; transcription terminator T1 from the E. coli rrnB gene
   4620..4656    -  CDS            lacZα (fragment): LacZα fragment of β-galactosidase; lacZ fragment
