[The description below was written by a language model from this plasmid's Addgene catalogue record and pLannotate feature annotations shown in this document.]
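Description:
pDONR221-SLC6A9_STOP is a Gateway entry clone built on the pDONR221 backbone, carrying a codon-optimized open reading frame for human SLC6A9 (also known as GLYT1), the sodium-dependent glycine transporter that clears glycine by high-affinity reuptake and may influence glycine levels in NMDA receptor-mediated neurotransmission. The sequenced plasmid is about 4.7 kb, with an insert of roughly 2.1 kb. It is propagated in E. coli through a high-copy ColE1/pUC-type origin and selected with kanamycin via the aph(3')-Ia aminoglycoside phosphotransferase gene.

The ORF sits between attL1 and attL2 sites, the recombination sites recognised in the Gateway LR reaction, so the coding sequence can be transferred directionally into any attR-containing destination vector. Although the catalogue lists the vector type as mammalian expression, the feature table shows no eukaryotic promoter or polyadenylation signal upstream or downstream of the insert; expression depends on the destination vector chosen. The remaining annotated elements are backbone features: a T7 promoter just outside attL2 and oriented towards the insert on the opposite strand, rrnB T1 and T2 terminators that insulate the cloning region from read-through transcription, and short lacI and lacZα fragments that are vestigial matches rather than functional genes.

This version retains a stop codon at the end of the ORF, so it suits native or N-terminally tagged expression rather than C-terminal fusions; a companion clone without the stop codon exists for the latter. The plasmid belongs to a consortium collection of solute carrier transporter clones assembled to support SLC research and drug discovery.
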