Addgene plasmid #161386: pDONR221-SLC6A9_STOP
Purpose: Gateway entry clone with codon-optimized ORF sequence for subcloning into custom expression vectors. Contains a STOP codon at the end of the codon-optimized ORF sequence.
Depositing lab: RESOLUTE Consortium & Giulio Superti-Furga. Depositing organization: CeMM Research Center for Molecular Medicine. Publication: The RESOLUTE consortium: unlocking SLC transporters for drug discovery. Superti-Furga G, Lackner D, Wiedmer T, Ingles-Prieto A, Barbosa B, Girardi E, Goldmann U, Gurtl B, Klavins K, Klimek C, Lindinger S, Lineiro-Retes E, Muller AC, Onstein S, Redinger G, Reil D, Sedlyarov V, Wolf G, Crawford M, Everley R, ... Steppan CM. Nat Rev Drug Discov. 2020 Jul;19(7):429-430. doi: 10.1038/d41573-020-00056-6. PubMed 32265506.
Backbone
  Vector backbone: pDONR221
  Backbone manufacturer: ThermoFisher Scientific
  Backbone size w/o insert (bp): 2550
  Vector type: Mammalian Expression
Growth in bacteria
  Bacterial resistance: Kanamycin, 50 μg/mL
  Growth temperature: 37°C
  Growth strain: NEB Stable
  Copy number: High Copy
Gene/Insert
  Gene/Insert name: SLC6A9 (alt name: GLYT1)
  Species: H. sapiens (human)
  Insert size (bp): 2121
  Entrez Gene: SLC6A9 (a.k.a. GCENSG, GLYT1)
  Cloning method: Gateway Cloning
  Sequencing primers: 5′ M13-fwd; 3′ M13-rev
Terms and licenses: Academic/Nonprofit Terms; Industry Terms
Depositor comments: This plasmid contains a STOP codon at the end of the codon-optimized ORF. For the version of this plasmid that does not contain a STOP codon, please see Addgene plasmid 132220 For more information on the full Resolute plasmid collection, please see www.addgene.org/depositor-collections/re-solute/. Please provide your feedback on this plasmid to the RESOLUTE consortium by filling out their RESOLUTE repository feedback form: https://forms.office.com/Pages/ResponsePage.aspx?id=0e05yklzmkS7rjFGQL4N7z4feCLQvEJAmVcOCM_u885UN1JJRko0Ukg4TVQwNTZLOUxPQVJWT1NHUCQlQCN0PWcu
How to cite: pDONR221-SLC6A9_STOP was a gift from RESOLUTE Consortium & Giulio Superti-Furga (Addgene plasmid # 161386 ; http://n2t.net/addgene:161386 ; RRID:Addgene_161386)
