>Addgene plasmid #161386 | pDONR221-SLC6A9_STOP | depositor partial sequence | sequence record 312707 | Codon-optimized ORF of SLC6A9
ATGAGCGGAGGCGACACCAGGGCAGCAATCGCACGGCCCAGAATGGCCGCCGCCCACGGCCCTGTGGCCC
CAAGCTCCCCCGAGCAGGTGACACTGCTGCCAGTGCAGAGATCCTTCTTTCTGCCACCTTTCTCTGGAGC
AACCCCATCCACATCTCTGGCAGAGTCCGTGCTGAAGGTCTGGCACGGCGCCTACAACTCTGGCCTGCTG
CCTCAGCTGATGGCCCAGCACAGCCTGGCAATGGCACAGAACGGAGCAGTGCCATCCGAGGCAACCAAGC
GGGATCAGAATCTGAAGAGAGGCAACTGGGGCAATCAGATCGAGTTTGTGCTGACATCCGTGGGATACGC
AGTGGGACTGGGAAACGTGTGGAGGTTCCCATACCTGTGCTATCGCAATGGCGGCGGCGCCTTTATGTTC
CCCTACTTCATCATGCTGATCTTCTGTGGCATCCCTCTGTTCTTTATGGAGCTGAGCTTTGGCCAGTTCG
CATCCCAGGGATGCCTGGGCGTGTGGAGGATCTCTCCTATGTTTAAGGGCGTGGGCTACGGCATGATGGT
GGTGAGCACCTATATCGGCATCTACTATAACGTGGTCATCTGTATCGCCTTCTACTATTTCTTTTCTAGC
ATGACACACGTGCTGCCCTGGGCCTACTGCAACAATCCTTGGAATACCCACGACTGTGCCGGCGTGCTGG
ATGCCTCTAACCTGACAAATGGAAGCAGACCAGCCGCCCTGCCATCCAACCTGTCTCACCTGCTGAATCA
CTCCCTGCAGCGGACCAGCCCATCCGAGGAGTACTGGAGACTGTATGTGCTGAAGCTGTCTGACGATATC
GGCAATTTTGGAGAGGTGCGGCTGCCACTGCTGGGATGCCTGGGCGTGAGCTGGCTGGTGGTGTTCCTGT
GCCTGATCAGAGGCGTGAAGTCCTCTGGCAAGGTGGTGTACTTTACCGCCACATTCCCTTATGTGGTGCT
GACCATCCTGTTTGTGAGGGGAGTGACACTGGAGGGAGCCTTCGACGGCATCATGTACTATCTGACCCCA
CAGTGGGACAAGATCCTGGAGGCAAAAGTGTGGGGCGATGCAGCATCCCAGATCTTTTACTCTCTGGGAT
GCGCATGGGGAGGACTGATCACAATGGCCAGCTACAACAAGTTCCACAACAATTGCTATAGGGATAGCGT
GATCATCTCCATCACCAATTGTGCCACAAGCGTGTACGCCGGCTTTGTGATCTTCTCCATCCTGGGCTTT
ATGGCAAACCACCTGGGAGTGGACGTGTCCAGGGTGGCAGATCACGGACCAGGACTGGCCTTCGTGGCAT
ATCCAGAGGCCCTGACCCTGCTGCCTATCTCTCCACTGTGGAGCCTGCTGTTCTTTTTCATGCTGATCCT
GCTGGGCCTGGGCACACAGTTCTGTCTGCTGGAGACCCTGGTGACAGCCATCGTGGACGAAGTGGGCAAT
GAGTGGATCCTGCAGAAGAAGACCTACGTGACACTGGGAGTGGCAGTGGCAGGCTTTCTGCTGGGAATCC
CACTGACCTCTCAGGCAGGCATCTACTGGCTGCTGCTGATGGACAACTATGCCGCCTCTTTCAGCCTGGT
GGTCATCTCCTGCATCATGTGCGTGGCCATCATGTACATCTATGGCCACAGGAATTATTTTCAGGATATC
CAGATGATGCTGGGCTTCCCACCCCCTCTGTTTTTCCAGATCTGCTGGCGCTTTGTGAGCCCCGCCATCA
TCTTTTTCATCCTGGTGTTCACCGTGATCCAGTACCAGCCTATCACATATAACCACTACCAGTATCCAGG
CTGGGCCGTGGCCATCGGCTTTCTGATGGCCCTGAGCTCCGTGCTGTGCATCCCTCTGTACGCCATGTTC
AGGCTGTGCCGCACCGACGGCGATACACTGCTGCAGAGGCTGAAGAATGCCACCAAGCCTAGCAGGGACT
GGGGACCAGCCCTGCTGGAGCACCGGACCGGCAGATATGCACCAACAATCGCACCATCCCCAGAGGACGG
ATTCGAGGTGCAGCCACTGCACCCTGATAAGGCCCAGATCCCTATCGTGGGCTCTAACGGCTCTAGCAGG
CTGCAGGATAGCCGCATCTAA
